>Addgene plasmid #201429 | Dcp2 301-970-EGFP | addgene full sequence | sequence record 395172 | Addgene NGS Result
CCGTTCTGGATAATGTTTTTTGCGCCGACATCATAACGGTTCTGGCAAATATTCTGAAATGAGCTGTTGA
CAATTAATCATCGGCTCGTATAATGTGTGGAATTGTGAGCGGATAACAATTTCACACAGGAAACAGCCAG
TCCGTTTAGGTGTTTTCACGAGCACTTCACCAACAAGGACCATAGATTATGAAAACTGAAGAAGGTAAAC
TGGTAATCTGGATTAACGGCGATAAAGGCTATAACGGTCTCGCTGAAGTCGGTAAGAAATTCGAGAAAGA
TACCGGAATTAAAGTCACCGTTGAGCATCCGGATAAACTGGAAGAGAAATTCCCACAGGTTGCGGCAACT
GGCGATGGCCCTGACATTATCTTCTGGGCACACGACCGCTTTGGTGGCTACGCTCAATCTGGCCTGTTGG
CTGAAATCACCCCGGACAAAGCGTTCCAGGACAAGCTGTATCCGTTTACCTGGGATGCCGTACGTTACAA
CGGCAAGCTGATTGCTTACCCGATCGCTGTTGAAGCGTTATCGCTGATTTATAACAAAGATCTGCTGCCG
AACCCGCCAAAAACCTGGGAAGAGATCCCGGCGCTGGATAAAGAACTGAAAGCGAAAGGTAAGAGCGCGC
TGATGTTCAACCTGCAAGAACCGTACTTCACCTGGCCGCTGATTGCTGCTGACGGGGGTTATGCGTTCAA
GTATGAAAACGGCAAGTACGACATTAAAGACGTGGGCGTGGATAACGCTGGCGCGAAAGCGGGTCTGACC
TTCCTGGTTGACCTGATTAAAAACAAACACATGAATGCAGACACCGATTACTCCATCGCAGAAGCTGCCT
TTAATAAAGGCGAAACAGCGATGACCATCAACGGCCCGTGGGCATGGTCCAACATCGACACCAGCAAAGT
GAATTATGGTGTAACGGTACTGCCGACCTTCAAGGGTCAACCATCCAAACCGTTCGTTGGCGTGCTGAGC
GCAGGTATTAACGCCGCCAGTCCGAACAAAGAGCTGGCAAAAGAGTTCCTCGAAAACTATCTGCTGACTG
ATGAAGGTCTGGAAGCGGTTAATAAAGACAAACCGCTGGGTGCCGTAGCGCTGAAGTCTTACGAGGAAGA
GTTGGCGAAAGATCCACGTATTGCCGCCACCATGGAAAACGCCCAGAAAGGTGAAATCATGCCGAACATC
CCGCAGATGTCCGCTTTCTGGTATGCCGTGCGTACTGCGGTGATCAACGCCGCCAGCGGTCGTCAGACTG
TCGATGAAGCCCTGAAAGACGCGCAGACTAATTCGAGCTCGAACAACAACAACAATAACAATAACAACAA
CCTCGGGATCGAGGGAAGGATTTCAGAATTTGAAAACCTGTATTTTCAGGGCCATATGCTTCAGCATTTG
AAAGAGCAATCAGGAGAACACAACCAACAGAAGGATCAGCAGTCATCGTTTTCTTCTCAACAACAACCTT
CAATATTTCCATCTCTTTCTGAACCGTTTGCTAACAATAAGAATGTTATACCACCTACTATGCCAATGGC
TAACGTATTCATGTCAAATCCTCAATTGTTTGCGACAATGAATGGCCAGCCTTTTGCACCTTTCCCATTT
ATGTTACCATTAACTAACAATAGTAATAGCGCTAACCCTATTCCAACTCCGGTCCCCCCTAATTTTAATG
CTCCTCCGAATCCGATGGCTTTTGGTGTTCCAAACATGCATAACCTTTCTGGACCAGCAGTATCTCAACC
GTTTTCCTTGCCTCCTGCTCCTTTACCGAGGGACTCTGGTTACAGCAGCTCCTCCCCTGGGCAGTTGTTA
GATATACTAAATTCGAAAAAGCCTGACAGCAACGTGCAATCAAGCAAAAAGCCAAAGCTTAAAATCTTAC
AGAGAGGAACGGACTTGAATTCAATCAAGCAAAACAATAATGATGAAACTGCTCATTCAAACTCTCAAGC
TTTGCTAGATTTGTTGAAAAAACCAACATCATCGCAGAAGATACACGCTTCCAAACCAGATACTTCCTTT
TTACCAAATGACTCCGTATCTGGTATACAAGATGCAGAATATGAAGATTTCGAGAGTAGTTCAGATGAAG
AGGTGGAGACAGCTAGAGATGAAAGAAATTCATTGAATGTAGATATTGGGGTGAACGTTATGCCAAGCGA
AAAAGACAGCCGAAGAAGTCAAAAGGAAAAACCAAGGAACGACGCAAGCAAAACAAACTTGAACGCTTCT
GCAGAATCTAATAGTGTAGAATGGGGGCCTGGTAAATCTTCACCCTCGACTCAGAGTAAACAGAATTCAT
CAGTAGGAATGCAGAATAAATATCGTCAAGAAATTCACATTGGTGATAGTGATGCGTATGAAGTCTTCGA
AAGCAGTTCTGACGAAGAAGATGGAAAAAAATTGGAAGAACTGGAACAAACTCAAGACAACTCCAAATTA
ATTAGCCAAGATATTTTAAAAGAGAACAATTTCCAAGACGGTGAAGTGCCTCATAGAGATATGCCCACTG
AAAGTAATAAATCTATAAACGAAACTGTCGGGTTATCATCAACAACAAATACTGTAAAAAAGGTACCCAA
AGTTAAAATACTAAAACGAGGTGAAACCTTTGCCAGTCTGGCGAATGATAAAAAAGCTTTTGATTCAAGC
TCCAATGTGTCTTCATCAAAAGATTTATTACAGATGCTAAGAAACCCAATTTCCTCTACTGTATCTTCAA
ATCAGCAATCACCAAAATCTCAACATCTAAGTGGGGATGAAGAAATCATGATGATGTTGAAGAGGAATTC
TGTGTCAAAACCTCAAAATAGCGAAGAAAATGCATCAACTTCAAGTATAAACGATGCGAATGCAAGCGAA
CTTTTGGGAATGTTAAAACAAAAGGAAAAAGACATTACAGCACCAAAACAGCCCTATAATGTTGACTCAT
ACTCGCAGAAAAATTCAGCTAAAGGATTGTTGAATATTTTGAAAAAGAACGACTCTACCGGGTACCCTCG
CACTGAGGGTGGACCGTCAAGTGAAATGTCAACGTCAATGAAACGCAACGACGCTACAAATAATCAAGAA
TTAGATAAGAATTCAACAGAGTTATTAAACTACTTAAAGCCCAAGCCTCTTAATGATGGGTATGAGAATA
TTTCAAATAAGGACAGTTCTCATGAATTACTGAATATATTGCATGGTAATAAAAACAGCAGCGCCTTCAA
TAATAATGTATATGCAACTGACGGATATTCCTTGGCATCTGATAACAACGAAAATTCCTCAAATAAACTA
CTAAATATGCTGCAAAACAGGTCTAGTGCAATAAATGAGCCCAACTTCGACGTCCGTTCGAATGGAACTT
CAGGGTCTAATGAATTATTAAGCATTTTGCATAGGAAGGGATCCGGGTCTGGTTCAGGAATGGCCATGGT
GAGCAAGGGCGAGGAGCTGTTCACCGGGGTGGTGCCCATCCTGGTCGAGCTGGACGGCGACGTAAACGGC
CACAAGTTCAGCGTGTCCGGCGAGGGCGAGGGCGATGCCACCTACGGCAAGCTGACCCTGAAGTTCATCT
GCACCACCGGCAAGCTGCCCGTGCCCTGGCCCACCCTCGTGACCACCTTGACCTACGGCGTGCAGTGCTT
CGCCCGCTACCCCGACCACATGAAGCAGCACGACTTCTTCAAGTCCGCCATGCCCGAAGGCTACGTCCAG
GAGCGCACCATCTTCTTCAAGGACGACGGCAACTACAAGACCCGCGCCGAGGTGAAGTTCGAGGGCGACA
CCCTGGTGAACCGCATCGAGCTGAAGGGCATCGACTTCAAGGAGGACGGCAACATCCTGGGGCACAAGCT
GGAGTACAACTACAACAGCCACAAGGTCTATATCACCGCCGACAAGCAGAAGAACGGCATCAAGGTGAAC
TTCAAGACCCGCCACAACATCGAGGACGGCAGCGTGCAGCTCGCCGACCACTACCAGCAGAACACCCCCA
TCGGCGACGGCCCCGTGCTGCTGCCCGACAACCACTACCTGAGCACCCAGTCCAAGCTGAGCAAAGACCC
CAACGAGAAGCGCGATCACATGGTCCTGCTGGAGTTCGTGACCGCCGCCGGGATCACTCTCGGCATGGAC
GAGCTGTACAAGGGAAGCGGCCGCGAAAACCTGTATTTTCAGGGCCATCATCATCATCATCACTGAAAGC
TTGGCACTGGCCGTCGTTTTACAACGTCGTGACTGGGAAAACCCTGGCGTTACCCAACTTAATCGCCTTG
CAGCACATCCCCCTTTCGCCAGCTGGCGTAATAGCGAAGAGGCCCGCACCGATCGCCCTTCCCAACAGTT
GCGCAGCCTGAATGGCGAATGGCAGCTTGGCTGTTTTGGCGGATGAGATAAGATTTTCAGCCTGATACAG
ATTAAATCAGAACGCAGAAGCGGTCTGATAAAACAGAATTTGCCTGGCGGCAGTAGCGCGGTGGTCCCAC
CTGACCCCATGCCGAACTCAGAAGTGAAACGCCGTAGCGCCGATGGTAGTGTGGGGTCTCCCCATGCGAG
AGTAGGGAACTGCCAGGCATCAAATAAAACGAAAGGCTCAGTCGAAAGACTGGGCCTTTCGTTTTATCTG
TTGTTTGTCGGTGAACGCTCTCCTGAGTAGGACAAATCCGCCGGGAGCGGATTTGAACGTTGCGAAGCAA
CGGCCCGGAGGGTGGCGGGCAGGACGCCCGCCATAAACTGCCAGGCATCAAATTAAGCAGAAGGCCATCC
TGACGGATGGCCTTTTTGCGTTTCTACAAACTCTTTTGTTTATTTTTCTAAATACATTCAAATATGTATC
CGCTCATGAGACAATAACCCTGATAAATGCTTCAATAATATTGAAAAAGGAAGAGTATGAGTATTCAACA
TTTCCGTGTCGCCCTTATTCCCTTTTTTGCGGCATTTTGCCTTCCTGTTTTTGCTCACCCAGAAACGCTG
GTGAAAGTAAAAGATGCTGAAGATCAGTTGGGTGCACGAGTGGGTTACATCGAACTGGATCTCAACAGCG
GTAAGATCCTTGAGAGTTTTCGCCCCGAAGAACGTTTCCCAATGATGAGCACTTTTAAAGTTCTGCTATG
TGGCGCGGTATTATCCCGTGTTGACGCCGGGCAAGAGCAACTCGGTCGCCGCATACACTATTCTCAGAAT
GACTTGGTTGAGTACTCACCAGTCACAGAAAAGCATCTTACGGATGGCATGACAGTAAGAGAATTATGCA
GTGCTGCCATAACCATGAGTGATAACACTGCGGCCAACTTACTTCTGACAACGATCGGAGGACCGAAGGA
GCTAACCGCTTTTTTGCACAACATGGGGGATCATGTAACTCGCCTTGATCGTTGGGAACCGGAGCTGAAT
GAAGCCATACCAAACGACGAGCGTGACACCACGATGCCTGTAGCAATGGCAACAACGTTGCGCAAACTAT
TAACTGGCGAACTACTTACTCTAGCTTCCCGGCAACAATTAATAGACTGGATGGAGGCGGATAAAGTTGC
AGGACCACTTCTGCGCTCGGCCCTTCCGGCTGGCTGGTTTATTGCTGATAAATCTGGAGCCGGTGAGCGT
GGGTCTCGCGGTATCATTGCAGCACTGGGGCCAGATGGTAAGCCCTCCCGTATCGTAGTTATCTACACGA
CGGGGAGTCAGGCAACTATGGATGAACGAAATAGACAGATCGCTGAGATAGGTGCCTCACTGATTAAGCA
TTGGTAACTGTCAGACCAAGTTTACTCATATATACTTTAGATTGATT
[38 nt withheld, positions 5788-5825]
A
[37 nt withheld, positions 5827-5863]
ATTTTGTTAAAATTCGCGTTAAATTTTTGTTAAATCAGCTCATTTTTTAACCAATAGGCCGAAATCGGCA
AAATCCCTTATAAATCAAAAGAATAGCCCGAGATAGGGT
[37 nt withheld, positions 5973-6009]
AAAGAACGTGGACTCCAACGTCAAAGG
[141 nt withheld, positions 6037-6177]
G
[125 nt withheld, positions 6179-6303]
AAAGGATCTAGGTGAAGATCCTTTTTGATAATCTCATGACCAAAATCCCTTAACGTGAGTTTTCGTTCCA
CTGAGCGTCAGACCCCGTAGAAAAGATCAAAGGATCTTCTTGAGATCCTTTTTTTCTGCGCGTAATCTGC
TGCTTGCAAACAAAAAAACCACCGCTACCAGCGGTGGTTTGTTTGCCGGATCAAGAGCTACCAACTCTTT
TTCCGAAGGTAACTGGCTTCAGCAGAGCGCAGATACCAAATACTGTCCTTCTAGTGTAGCCGTAGTTAGG
CCACCACTTCAAGAACTCTGTAGCACCGCCTACATACCTCGCTCTGCTAATCCTGTTACCAGTGGCTGCT
GCCAGTGGCGATAAGTCGTGTCTTACCGGGTTGGACTCAAGACGATAGTTACCGGATAAGGCGCAGCGGT
CGGGCTGAACGGGGGGTTCGTGCACACAGCCCAGCTTGGAGCGAACGACCTACACCGAACTGAGATACCT
ACAGCGTGAGCTATGAGAAAGCGCCACGCTTCCCGAAGGGAGAAAGGCGGACAGGTATCCGGTAAGCGGC
AGGGTCGGAACAGGAGAGCGCACGAGGGAGCTTCCAGGGGGAAACGCCTGGTATCTTTATAGTCCTGTCG
GGTTTCGCCACCTCTGACTTGAGCGTCGATTTTTGTGATGCTCGTCAGGGGGGCGGAGCCTATGGAAAAA
CGCCAGCAACGCGGCCTTTTTACGGTTCCTGGCCTTTTGCTGGCCTTTTGCTCACATGTTCTTTCCTGCG
TTATCCCCTGATTCTGTGGATAACCGTATTACCGCCTTTGAGTGAGCTGATACCGCTCGCCGCAGCCGAA
CGACCGAGCGCAGCGAGTCAGTGAGCGAGGAAGCGGAAGAGCGCCTGATGCGGTATTTTCTCCTTACGCA
TCTGTGCGGTATTTCACACCGCATGTGGTGCACTCTCAGTACACCGCATGTGGTGCACTCTCAGTACAAT
CTGCTCTGATGCCGCATAGTTAAGCCAGTATACACTCCGCTATCGCTACGTGACTGGGTCATGGCTGCGC
CCCGACACCCGCCAACACCCGCTGACGCGCCCTGACGGGCTTGTCTGCTCCCGGCATCCGCTTACAGACA
AGCTGTGACCGTCTCCGGGAGCTGCATGTGTCAGAGGTTTTCACCGTCATCACCGAAACGCGCGAGGCAG
CTGCGGTAAAGCTCATCAGCGTGGTCGTGCAGCGATTCACAGATGTCTGCCTGTTCATCCGCGTCCAGCT
CGTTGAGTTTCTCCAGAAGCGTTAATGTCTGGCTTCTGATAAAGCGGGCCATGTTAAGGGCGGTTTTTTC
CTGTTTGGTCACTGATGCCTCCGTGTAAGGGGGATTTCTGTTCATGGGGGTAATGATACCGATGAAACGA
GAGAGGATGCTCACGATACGGGTTACTGATGATGAACATGCCCGGTTACTGGAACGTTGTGAGGGTAAAC
AACTGGCGGTATGGATGCGGCGGGACCAGAGAAAAATCACTCAGGGTCAATGCCAGCGCTTCGTTAATAC
AGATGTAGGTGTTCCACAGGGTAGCCAGCAGCATCCTGCGATGCAGATCCGGAACATAATGGTGCAGGGC
GCTGACTTCCGCGTTTCCAGACTTTACGAAACACGGAAACCGAAGACCATTCATGTTGTTGCTCAGGTCG
CAGACGTTTTGCAGCAGCAGTCGCTTCACGTTCGCTCGCGTATCGGTGATTCATTCTGCTAACCAGTAAG
GCAACCCCGCCAGCCTAGCCGGGTCCTCAACGACAGGAGCACGATCATGCGCACCCGTGGCCAGGACCCA
ACGCTGCCCGAAATTCCGACACCATCGAATGGTGCAAAACCTTTCGCGGTATGGCATGATAGCGCCCGGA
AGAGAGTCAATTCAGGGTGGTGAATGTGAAACCAGTAACGTTATACGATGTCGCAGAGTATGCCGGTGTC
TCTTATCAGACCGTTTCCCGCGTGGTGAACCAGGCCAGCCACGTTTCTGCGAAAACGCGGGAAAAAGTGG
AAGCGGCGATGGCGGAGCTGAATTACATTCCCAACCGCGTGGCACAACAACTGGCGGGCAAACAGTCGTT
GCTGATTGGCGTTGCCACCTCCAGTCTGGCCCTGCACGCGCCGTCGCAAATTGTCGCGGCGATTAAATCT
CGCGCCGATCAACTGGGTGCCAGCGTGGTGGTGTCGATGGTAGAACGAAGCGGCGTCGAAGCCTGTAAAG
CGGCGGTGCACAATCTTCTCGCGCAACGCGTCAGTGGGCTGATCATTAACTATCCGCTGGATGACCAGGA
TGCCATTGCTGTGGAAGCTGCCTGCACTAATGTTCCGGCGTTATTTCTTGATGTCTCTGACCAGACACCC
ATCAACAGTATTATTTTCTCCCATGAAGACGGTACGCGACTGGGCGTGGAGCATCTGGTCGCATTGGGTC
ACCAGCAAATCGCGCTGTTAGCGGGCCCATTAAGTTCTGTCTCGGCGCGTCTGCGTCTGGCTGGCTGGCA
TAAATATCTCACTCGCAATCAAATTCAGCCGATAGCGGAACGGGAAGGCGACTGGAGTGCCATGTCCGGT
TTTCAACAAACCATGCAAATGCTGAATGAGGGCATCGTTCCCACTGCGATGCTGGTTGCCAACGATCAGA
TGGCGCTGGGCGCAATGCGCGCCATTACCGAGTCCGGGCTGCGCGTTGGTGCGGATATCTCGGTAGTGGG
ATACGACGATACCGAAGACAGCTCATGTTATATCCCGCCGTTAACCACCATCAAACAGGATTTTCGCCTG
CTGGGGCAAACCAGCGTGGACCGCTTGCTGCAACTCTCTCAGGGCCAGGCGGTGAAGGGCAATCAGCTGT
TGCCCGTCTCACTGGTGAAAAGAAAAACCACCCTGGCGCCCAATACGCAAACCGCCTCTCCCCGCGCGTT
GGCCGATTCATTAATGCAGCTGGCACGACAGGTTTCCCGACTGGAAAGCGGGCAGTGAGCGCAACGCAAT
TAATGTAAGTTAGCTCACTCATTAGGCACAATTCTCATGTTTGACAGCTTATCATCGACTGCACGGTGCA
CCAATGCTTCTGGCGTCAGGCAGCCATCGGAAGCTGTGGTATGGCTGTGCAGGTCGTAAATCACTGCATA
ATTCGTGTCGCTCAAGGCGCACTC
Features (pLannotate 1.2.2; 24 found; start..end, strand, type, name):
     67..95      +  promoter       tac promoter: strong E. coli promoter; hybrid between the trp and lac UV5 promoters
    103..119     +  protein_bind   lac operator: The lac repressor binds to the lac operator to inhibit transcription in E. coli. This inhibition can be relieved by adding lactose or isopropyl-β-D-thiogalactopyranoside (IPTG). lac repressor encoded by lacI
    189..1289    +  CDS            MBP: maltose binding protein from E. coli; malE (mutated); This version of the gene does not encode a signal sequence, so MBP will remain in the cytosol.
   1362..1382    +  CDS            TEV site: tobacco etch virus (TEV) protease recognition and cleavage site
   1389..3398    +  CDS            DCP2 (fragment): DCP2_YEAST - Also known as PSU1. Experimental evidence at protein level: Swiss-Prot protein existence level 1. Catalytic component of the decapping complex necessary for the degradation of mRNAs, both in normal mRNA turnover and in nonsense- mediated mRNA decay (PubMed:10508173, PubMed:11139489, PubMed:11741542). Removes the 7-methyl guanine cap structure from mRNA molecules, yielding a 5'-phosphorylated mRNA fragment and 7m-GDP (PubMed:12554866). Decapping is the major pathway of mRNA degradation in yeast and occurs through deadenylation, decapping and subsequent 5' to 3' exonucleolytic decay
   3426..4142    +  CDS            mEmerald: mEmerald is a basic (constitutively fluorescent) green fluorescent protein published in 1998, derived from Aequorea victoria. It is reported to be a very rapidly-maturing monomer with moderate acid sensitivity.
   4155..4175    +  CDS            TEV site: tobacco etch virus (TEV) protease recognition and cleavage site
   4176..4192    +  CDS            capTEV™ (fragment): composite tag for in vivo biotinylation, TEV protease cleavage, and 6xHis tagging
   4205..4359    +  CDS            lacZα (fragment): LacZα fragment of β-galactosidase; lacZ fragment
   4452..4567    +  ncRNA          5S rRNA: Accession: RF00001 - 5S ribosomal RNA
   4571..4657    +  terminator     rrnB T1 terminator: Escherichia coli rrnB; transcription terminator T1 from the E. coli rrnB gene
   4749..4776    +  terminator     rrnB T2 terminator: transcription terminator T2 from the E. coli rrnB gene
   4795..4886    +  promoter       AmpR promoter: bla
   4887..5747    +  CDS            AmpR: β-lactamase; bla; confers resistance to ampicillin, carbenicillin, and related antibiotics
   5789..6302    -  rep_origin     M13 ori (sequence partly withheld): M13 bacteriophage origin of replication; arrow indicates direction of (+) strand synthesis
   6413..7001    +  rep_origin     ori: high-copy-number ColE1/pMB1/pBR322/pUC origin of replication
   7187..7256    -  misc_feature   bom (fragment): basis of mobility region from pBR322
   7254..7352    -  misc_feature   bom (fragment): basis of mobility region from pBR322
   7454..7645    -  CDS            rop: Rop protein, which maintains plasmids at low copy number; rop
   7662..8042    +  CDS            YPB1_ECOLX: Protein predicted: Swiss-Prot protein existence level 4. From Escherichia coli.
   8141..8218    +  promoter       lacIq promoter: lacI (mutant); In the lacIq allele, a single base change in the promoter boosts expression of the lacI gene about 10-fold.
   8219..9301    +  CDS            lacI: lac repressor; lacI; The lac repressor binds to the lac operator to inhibit transcription in E. coli. This inhibition can be relieved by adding lactose or isopropyl-β-D-thiogalactopyranoside (IPTG).
   9314..9335    +  protein_bind   CAP binding site: CAP binding activates transcription in the presence of cAMP. E. coli catabolite activator protein
   9354..9371    +  promoter       tet promoter (fragment): E. coli promoter for tetracycline efflux protein gene
