[The description below was written by a language model from this plasmid's Addgene catalogue record and pLannotate feature annotations shown in this document.]
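Description:
Dcp2 301-970-EGFP is a bacterial expression plasmid built on the MTTH-EGFP backbone, a pMAL-like vector for producing recombinant protein in E. coli. It replicates from a ColE1/pMB1-type origin and is selected with ampicillin through the bla gene. The catalogue lists it as high copy, although the annotated sequence also contains rop and bom elements from pBR322. An M13 phage origin is present as well. The sequenced record is about 9.5 kb, consistent with a roughly 7.4 kb backbone plus a 2,010 bp insert.

The payload is a fragment of Saccharomyces cerevisiae DCP2, the catalytic subunit of the mRNA decapping complex, restricted to residues 301–970 and cloned between NdeI and BamHI sites. Transcription comes from the hybrid tac promoter with a downstream lac operator. The plasmid also carries lacI under the lacIq promoter, so expression is repressed until induced with IPTG, and the rrnB T1 and T2 terminators close the unit. The open reading frame encodes cytosolic maltose-binding protein (lacking its signal sequence), a TEV protease site, the Dcp2 fragment, a green fluorescent protein, a second TEV site and a 6xHis tag. The annotation software labels the fluorescent protein mEmerald, a closely related GFP variant, whereas the catalogue calls it EGFP. The two flanking tags allow sequential affinity purification, and TEV cleavage should remove both to leave a fluorescent Dcp2 301–970 fusion. A residual lacZα fragment follows the coding region as a backbone remnant.

The stated purpose is bacterial expression of this Dcp2 fragment. The associated publication concerns quantitative reconstitution of yeast RNA processing bodies, which suggests use of the purified, fluorescently labelled protein in such in vitro experiments.
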