Addgene plasmid #201429: Dcp2 301-970-EGFP
Purpose: Bacterial protein expression of Dcp2 301-970
Depositing lab: Michael Rosen. Depositing organization: University of Texas Southwestern Medical Center. Publication: Quantitative reconstitution of yeast RNA processing bodies. Currie SL, Xing W, Muhlrad D, Decker CJ, Parker R, Rosen MK. Proc Natl Acad Sci U S A. 2023 Apr 4;120(14):e2214064120. doi: 10.1073/pnas.2214064120. Epub 2023 Mar 27. PubMed 36972455.
Backbone
  Vector backbone: MTTH-EGFP
  Backbone size w/o insert (bp): 7400
  Vector type: Bacterial Expression
Growth in bacteria
  Bacterial resistance: Ampicillin, 100 μg/mL
  Growth temperature: 37°C
  Growth strain: DH5alpha
  Copy number: High Copy
Gene/Insert
  Gene/Insert name: Dcp2
  Species: S. cerevisiae (budding yeast)
  Insert size (bp): 2010
  Mutation: aa 301-970 only
  Entrez Gene: DCP2 (a.k.a. YNL118C, PSU1)
  Promoter: tac
  Tag / fusion protein: MBP, TEV (N terminal on backbone); EGFP, TEV, 6xHis (C terminal on backbone)
  Cloning method: Restriction Enzyme; 5′ cloning site NdeI (not destroyed); 3′ cloning site BamHI (not destroyed)
  Sequencing primers: 5′ GGTCGTCAGACTGTCGATGAAGCC; 3′ CAGGAAACAGCTATGACC
Resource information
  A portion of this plasmid was derived from a plasmid made by: gene insert was a gift from Roy Parker (University of Colorado Boulder)
Terms and licenses: Academic/Nonprofit Terms; Industry Terms: Not Available to Industry
How to cite: Dcp2 301-970-EGFP was a gift from Michael Rosen (Addgene plasmid # 201429 ; http://n2t.net/addgene:201429 ; RRID:Addgene_201429)
